>Addgene plasmid #111145 | pCAG-i53-bpA-EF1BFP | addgene full sequence | sequence record 213814 | Addgene NGS Result
ACAGGAAACAGCTATGACCATGAGGCGCGCCGGATTCGACATTGATTATTGACTAGTTATTAATAGTAAT
CAATTACGGGGTCATTAGTTCATAGCCCATATATGGAGTTCCGCGTTACATAACTTACGGTAAATGGCCC
GCCTGGCTGACCGCCCAACGACCCCCGCCCATTGACGTCAATAATGACGTATGTTCCCATAGTAACGCCA
ATAGGGACTTTCCATTGACGTCAATGGGTGGAGTATTTACGGTAAACTGCCCACTTGGCAGTACATCAAG
TGTATCATATGCCAAGTACGCCCCCTATTGACGTCAATGACGGTAAATGGCCCGCCTGGCATTATGCCCA
GTACATGACCTTATGGGACTTTCCTACTTGGCAGTACATCTACGTATTAGTCATCGCTATTACCATGGTC
GAGGTGAGCCCCACGTTCTGCTTCACTCTCCCCATCTCCCCCCCCTCCCCACCCCCAATTTTGTATTTAT
TTATTTTTTAATTATTTTGTGCAGCGATGGGGGCGGGGGGGGGGGGGGGGCGCGCGCCAGGCGGGGCGGG
GCGGGGCGAGGGGCGGGGCGGGGCGAGGCGGAGAGGTGCGGCGGCAGCCAATCAGAGCGGCGCGCTCCGA
AAGTTTCCTTTTATGGCGAGGCGGCGGCGGCGGCGGCCCTATAAAAAGCGAAGCGCGCGGCGGGCGGGAG
TCGCTGCGCGCTGCCTTCGCCCCGTGCCCCGCTCCGCCGCCGCCTCGCGCCGCCCGCCCCGGCTCTGACT
GACCGCGTTACTCCCACAGGTGAGCGGGCGGGACGGCCCTTCTCCTCCGGGCTGTAATTAGCGCTTGGTT
TAATGACGGCTTGTTTCTTTTCTGTGGCTGCGTGAAAGCCTTGAGGGGCTCCGGGAGGGCCCTTTGTGCG
GGGGGAGCGGCTCGGGGGGTGCGTGCGTGTGTGTGTGCGTGGGGAGCGCCGCGTGCGGCTCCGCGCTGCC
CGGCGGCTGTGAGCGCTGCGGGCGCGGCGCGGGGCTTTGTGCGCTCCGCAGTGTGCGCGAGGGGAGCGCG
GCCGGGGGCGGTGCCCCGCGGTGCGGGGGGGGCTGCGAGGGGAACAAAGGCTGCGTGCGGGGTGTGTGCG
TGGGGGGGTGAGCAGGGGGTGTGGGCGCGTCGGTCGGGCTGCAACCCCCCCTGCACCCCCCTCCCCGAGT
TGCTGAGCACGGCCCGGCTTCGGGTGCGGGGCTCCGTACGGGGCGTGGCGCGGGGCTCGCCGTGCCGGGC
GGGGGGTGGCGGCAGGTGGGGGTGCCGGGCGGGGCGGGGCCGCCTCGGGCCGGGGAGGGCTCGGGGGAGG
GGCGCGGCGGCCCCCGGAGCGCCGGCGGCTGTCGAGGCGCGGCGAGCCGCAGCCATTGCCTTTTATGGTA
ATCGTGCGAGAGGGCGCAGGGACTTCCTTTGTCCCAAATCTGTGCGGAGCCGAAATCTGGGAGGCGCCGC
CGCACCCCCTCTAGCGGGCGCGGGGCGAAGCGGTGCGGCGCCGGCAGGAAGGAAATGGGCGGGGAGGGCC
TTCGTGCGTCGCCGCGCCGCCGTCCCCTTCTCCCTCTCCAGCCTCGGGGCTGTCCGCGGGGGGACGGCTG
CCTTCGGGGGGGACGGGGCAGGGCGGGGTTCGGCTTCTGGCGTGTGACCGGCGGCTCTAGAGCCTCTGCT
AACCATGTTCATGCCTTCTTCTTTTTCCTACAGATCCTTAATTAATAATACGACTCACTATAGGGGCCAC
CATGTTGATTTTCGTGAAAACCCTTACCGGGAAAACCATCACCCTCGAGGTTGAACCCTCGGATACGATA
GAAAATGTAAAGGCCAAGATCCAGGATAAGGAAGGAATTCCTCCTGATCAGCAGAGACTGGCCTTTGCTG
GCAAATCGCTGGAAGATGGACGTACTTTGTCTGACTACAATATTCTAAAGGACTCTAAACTTCATCCTCT
GTTGAGACTTCGTTGAACGCGTAAATGATTGCAGATCCACTAGTTCTAGAGCTCGCTGATCAGCCTCGAC
TGTGCCTTCTAGTTGCCAGCCATCTGTTGTTTGCCCCTCCCCCGTGCCTTCCTTGACCCTGGAAGGTGCC
ACTCCCACTGTCCTTTCCTAATAAAATGAGGAAATTGCATCGCATTGTCTGAGTAGGTGTCATTCTATTC
TGGGGGGTGGGGTGGGGCAGGACAGCAAGGGGGAGGATTGGGAAGACAATAGCAGGCATGCTGGGGATGC
GGTGGGCTCTATGGCTTCTGAGGCGGAAAGAACCAGCTGGGGCTCGAGATCCACTAGTTCTAGCCTCGAG
GCTAGAGCGGCCCCGGTGCCTAGAGAAGGTGGCGCGGGGTAAACTGGGAAAGTGATGTCGTGTACTGGCT
CCGCCTTTTTCCCGAGGGTGGGGGAGAACCGTATATAAGTGCAGTAGTCGCCGTGAACGTTCTTTTTCGC
AACGGGTTTGCCGCCAGAACACAGGTAAGTGCCGTGTGTGGTTCCCGCGGGCCTGGCCTCTTTACGGGTT
ATGGCCCTTGCGTGCCTTGAATTACTTCCACCTGGCTGCAGTACGTGATTCTTGATCCCGAGCTTCGGGT
TGGAAGTGGGTGGGAGAGTTCGAGGCCTTGCGCTTAAGGAGCCCCTTCGCCTCGTGCTTGAGTTGAGGCC
TGGCCTGGGCGCTGGGGCCGCCGCGTGCGAATCTGGTGGCACCTTCGCGCCTGTCTCGCTGCTTTCGATA
AGTCTCTAGCCATTTAAAATTTTTGATGACCTGCTGCGACGCTTTTTTTCTGGCAAGATAGTCTTGTAAA
TGCGGGCCAAGATCTGCACACTGGTATTTCGGTTTTTGGGGCCGCGGGCGGCGACGGGGCCCGTGCGTCC
CAGCGCACATGTTCGGCGAGGCGGGGCCTGCGAGCGCGGCCACCGAGAATCGGACGGGGGTAGTCTCAAG
CTGGCCGGCCTGCTCTGGTGCCTGGCCTCGCGCCGCCGTGTATCGCCCCGCCCTGGGCGGCAAGGCTGGC
CCGGTCGGCACCAGTTGCGTGAGCGGAAAGATGGCCGCTTCCCGGCCCTGCTGCAGGGAGCTCAAAATGG
AGGACGCGGCGCTCGGGAGAGCGGGCGGGTGAGTCACCCACACAAAGGAAAAGGGCCTTTCCGTCCTCAG
CCGTCGCTTCATGTGACTCCACGGAGTACCGGGCGCCGTCCAGGCACCTCGATTAGTTCTCGAGCTTTTG
GAGTACGTCGTCTTTAGGTTGGGGGGAGGGGTTTTATGCGATGGAGTTTCCCCACACTGAGTGGGTGGAG
ACTGAAGTTAGGCCAGCTTGGCACTTGATGTAATTCTCCTTGGAATTTGCCCTTTTTGAGTTTGGATCTT
GGTTCATTCTCAAGCCTCAGACAGTGGTTCAAAGTTTTTTTCTTCCATTTCAGGTGTCGTGAGCGATCGC
ATCGACAGTGTTTAAACGCCACCATGGTGAGCAAGGGCGAGGAGCTGTTCACCGGGGTGGTGCCCATCCT
GGTCGAGCTGGACGGCGACGTAAACGGCCACAAGTTCAGCGTGAGGGGCGAGGGCGAGGGCGATGCCACC
AACGGCAAGCTGACCCTGAAGTTCATCTGCACCACCGGCAAGCTGCCCGTGCCCTGGCCCACCCTCGTGA
CCACCCTGAGCCACGGCGTGCAGTGCTTCGCCCGCTACCCCGACCACATGAAGCAGCACGACTTCTTCAA
GTCCGCCATGCCCGAAGGCTACGTCCAGGAGCGCACCATCTTCTTCAAGGACGACGGCACCTACAAGACC
CGCGCCGAGGTGAAGTTCGAGGGCGACACCCTGGTGAACCGCATCGAGCTGAAGGGCGTCGACTTCAAGG
AGGACGGCAACATCCTGGGGCACAAGCTGGAGTACAACTTCAACAGCCACAACATCTATATCATGGCCGT
CAAGCAGAAGAACGGCATCAAGGTGAACTTCAAGATCCGCCACAACGTGGAGGACGGCAGCGTGCAGCTC
GCCGACCACTACCAGCAGAACACCCCCATCGGCGACGGCCCCGTGCTGCTGCCCGACAGCCACTACCTGA
GCACCCAGTCCGTGCTGAGCAAAGACCCCAACGAGAAGCGCGATCACATGGTCCTGCTGGAGTTCCGCAC
CGCCGCCGGGATCACTCTCGGCATGGACGAGCTGTACAAGTGAGAATTCCTAGAGCTCGCTGATCAGCCT
CGACTGTGCCTTCTAGTTGCCAGCCATCTGTTGTTTGCCCCTCCCCCGTGCCTTCCTTGACCCTGGAAGG
TGCCACTCCCACTGTCCTTTCCTAATAAAATGAGGAAATTGCATCGCATTGTCTGAGTAGGTGTCATTCT
ATTCTGGGGGGTGGGGTGGGGCAGGACAGCAAGGGGGAGGATTGGGAAGAGAATAGCAGGCATGCGTTTA
AACATTAGTCGACAGGGCCGCCACTGGCCGTCGTTTTACAACGTCGTGACTGGGAAAACCCTGGCGTTAC
CCAACTTAATCGCCTTGCAGCACATCCCCCTTTCGCCAGCTGGCGTAATAGCGAAGAGGCCCGCACCGAT
CGCCCTTCCCAACAGTTGCGCAGCCTGAATGGCGAATGGAAATTGTAAGCGTTAATATTTTGTTAAAATT
CGCGTTAAATTTTTGTTAAATCAGCTCATTTTTTAACCAATAGGCCGAAATCGGCAAAATCCCTTATAAA
TCAAAAGAATAGACCGAGATAGGGT
[37 nt withheld, positions 4716-4752]
AAAGAACGTGGACTCCAACGTCAAAGG
[49 nt withheld, positions 4780-4828]
T
[91 nt withheld, positions 4830-4920]
G
[124 nt withheld, positions 4922-5045]
CAGGTGGCACTTTTCGGGGAAATGTGCGCGGAACCCCTATTTGTTTATTTTTCTAAATACATTCAAATAT
GTATCCGCTCATGAGACAATAACCCTGATAAATGCTTCAATAATATTGAAAAAGGAAGAGTATGAGTATT
CAACATTTCCGTGTCGCCCTTATTCCCTTTTTTGCGGCATTTTGCCTTCCTGTTTTTGCTCACCCAGAAA
CGCTGGTGAAAGTAAAAGATGCTGAAGATCAGTTGGGTGCACGAGTGGGTTACATCGAACTGGATCTCAA
CAGCGGTAAGATCCTTGAGAGTTTTCGCCCCGAAGAACGTTTTCCAATGATGAGCACTTTTAAAGTTCTG
CTATGTGGCGCGGTATTATCCCGTATTGACGCCGGGCAAGAGCAACTCGGTCGCCGCATACACTATTCTC
AGAATGACTTGGTTGAGTACTCACCAGTCACAGAAAAGCATCTTACGGATGGCATGACAGTAAGAGAATT
ATGCAGTGCTGCCATAACCATGAGTGATAACACTGCGGCCAACTTACTTCTGACAACGATCGGAGGACCG
AAGGAGCTAACCGCTTTTTTGCACAACATGGGGGATCATGTAACTCGCCTTGATCGTTGGGAACCGGAGC
TGAATGAAGCCATACCAAACGACGAGCGTGACACCACGATGCCTGTAGCAATGGCAACAACGTTGCGCAA
ACTATTAACTGGCGAACTACTTACTCTAGCTTCCCGGCAACAATTAATAGACTGGATGGAGGCGGATAAA
GTTGCAGGACCACTTCTGCGCTCGGCCCTTCCGGCTGGCTGGTTTATTGCTGATAAATCTGGAGCCGGTG
AGCGTGGGTCTCGCGGTATCATTGCAGCACTGGGGCCAGATGGTAAGCCCTCCCGTATCGTAGTTATCTA
CACGACGGGGAGTCAGGCAACTATGGATGAACGAAATAGACAGATCGCTGAGATAGGTGCCTCACTGATT
AAGCATTGGTAACTGTCAGACCAAGTTTACTCATATATACTTTAGATTGATTTAAAACTTCATTTTTAAT
TTAAAAGGATCTAGGTGAAGATCCTTTTTGATAATCTCATGACCAAAATCCCTTAACGTGAGTTTTCGTT
CCACTGAGCGTCAGACCCCGTAGAAAAGATCAAAGGATCTTCTTGAGATCCTTTTTTTCTGCGCGTAATC
TGCTGCTTGCAAACAAAAAAACCACCGCTACCAGCGGTGGTTTGTTTGCCGGATCAAGAGCTACCAACTC
TTTTTCCGAAGGTAACTGGCTTCAGCAGAGCGCAGATACCAAATACTGTTCTTCTAGTGTAGCCGTAGTT
AGGCCACCACTTCAAGAACTCTGTAGCACCGCCTACATACCTCGCTCTGCTAATCCTGTTACCAGTGGCT
GCTGCCAGTGGCGATAAGTCGTGTCTTACCGGGTTGGACTCAAGACGATAGTTACCGGATAAGGCGCAGC
GGTCGGGCTGAACGGGGGGTTCGTGCACACAGCCCAGCTTGGAGCGAACGACCTACACCGAACTGAGATA
CCTACAGCGTGAGCTATGAGAAAGCGCCACGCTTCCCGAAGGGAGAAAGGCGGACAGGTATCCGGTAAGC
GGCAGGGTCGGAACAGGAGAGCGCACGAGGGAGCTTCCAGGGGGAAACGCCTGGTATCTTTATAGTCCTG
TCGGGTTTCGCCACCTCTGACTTGAGCGTCGATTTTTGTGATGCTCGTCAGGGGGGCGGAGCCTATGGAA
AAACGCCAGCAACGCGGCCTTTTTACGGTTCCTGGCCTTTTGCTGGCCTTTTGCTCACATGTTCTTTCCT
GCGTTATCCCCTGATTCTGTGGATAACCGTATTACCGCCTTTGAGTGAGCTGATACCGCTCGCCGCAGCC
GAACGACCGAGCGCAGCGAGTCAGTGAGCGAGGAAGCGGAAGAGCGCCCAATACGCAAACCGCCTCTCCC
CGCGCGTTGGCCGATTCATTAATGCAGCTGGCACGACAGGTTTCCCGACTGGAAAGCGGGCAGTGAGCGC
AACGCAATTAATGTGAGTTAGCTCACTCATTAGGCACCCCAGGCTTTACACTTTATGCTTCCGGCTCGTA
TGTTGTGTGGAATTGTGAGCGGATAACAATTTCAC
Features (pLannotate 1.2.2; 21 found; start..end, strand, type, name):
     38..417     +  enhancer       CMV enhancer: human cytomegalovirus immediate early enhancer
    419..696     +  promoter       chicken β-actin promoter: No description available
    697..1713    +  intron         chimeric intron: chimera between introns from chicken β-actin and rabbit β-globin
   1726..1744    +  promoter       T7 promoter: promoter for bacteriophage T7 RNA polymerase
   1752..1973    +  CDS            UBIQ_CERCA: Experimental evidence at protein level: Swiss-Prot protein existence level 1. Ubiquitin exists either covalently attached to another protein, or free (unanchored). When covalently bound, it is conjugated to target proteins via an isopeptide bond either as a monomer (monoubiquitin), a polymer linked via different Lys residues of the ubiquitin (polyubiquitin chains) or a linear polymer linked via the initiator Met of the ubiquitin (linear polyubiquitin chains). Polyubiquitin chains, when attached to a target protein, have different functions depending on the Lys residue of the ubiquitin that is
   1994..2012    -  misc_feature   MCS (fragment): pBluescript multiple cloning site
   2030..2254    +  polyA_signal   bGH poly(A) signal: bovine growth hormone polyadenylation signal
   2258..2279    +  promoter       SV40 promoter (fragment): SV40 enhancer and early promoter
   2325..2474    +  promoter       EF-1α core promoter (fragment): core promoter for human elongation factor EF-1α
   2475..3413    +  intron         EF-1α intron A: intron upstream of the start codon of human EF-1α
   3454..4170    +  CDS            EBFP2: EBFP2 is a basic (constitutively fluorescent) blue fluorescent protein published in 2007, derived from Aequorea victoria. It is reported to be a rapidly-maturing monomer with moderate acid sensitivity.
   4204..4315    +  polyA_signal   bGH poly(A) signal: bovine growth hormone polyadenylation signal
   4432..4586    +  CDS            lacZα (fragment): LacZα fragment of β-galactosidase; lacZ fragment
   4617..5045    -  rep_origin     f1 ori (sequence partly withheld): f1 bacteriophage origin of replication; arrow indicates direction of (+) strand synthesis
   5072..5176    +  promoter       AmpR promoter: bla
   5177..6037    +  CDS            AmpR: β-lactamase; bla; confers resistance to ampicillin, carbenicillin, and related antibiotics
   6208..6796    +  rep_origin     ori: high-copy-number ColE1/pMB1/pBR322/pUC origin of replication
   6979..7071    +  CDS            lacI (fragment): lac repressor; lacI; The lac repressor binds to the lac operator to inhibit transcription in E. coli. This inhibition can be relieved by adding lactose or isopropyl-β-D-thiogalactopyranoside (IPTG).
   7084..7105    +  protein_bind   CAP binding site: CAP binding activates transcription in the presence of cAMP. E. coli catabolite activator protein
   7120..7150    +  promoter       lac promoter: promoter for the E. coli lac operon
   7158..7174    +  protein_bind   lac operator: The lac repressor binds to the lac operator to inhibit transcription in E. coli. This inhibition can be relieved by adding lactose or isopropyl-β-D-thiogalactopyranoside (IPTG). lac repressor encoded by lacI
