[The description below was written by a language model from this plasmid's Addgene catalogue record and pLannotate feature annotations shown in this document.]
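Description:
pCAG-i53-bpA-EF1BFP is a mammalian expression plasmid of about 7.2 kb built on a Bluescript backbone. It is propagated in E. coli at high copy from a ColE1/pUC-type origin and selected with ampicillin through the β-lactamase gene. The backbone also retains an f1 phage origin and remnants of the lac region (lac promoter and operator, CAP site, and lacZα and lacI fragments), which play no role in mammalian cells.

The plasmid carries two independent expression cassettes in the same orientation. The first uses the CAG promoter, made up of the CMV immediate-early enhancer, the chicken β-actin promoter and a chimeric β-actin/β-globin intron. It drives i53, a synthetic 225 bp coding sequence described as human ubiquitin carrying eight point mutations; the annotation software accordingly labels it as a ubiquitin homologue. A short T7 promoter lies just upstream of this coding sequence, and a bovine growth hormone polyadenylation signal (the "bpA" in the name) terminates the transcript. The catalogue's Entrez link to a mutL gene does not match this insert and looks like a database mismatch. From general knowledge, i53 is an engineered ubiquitin variant that inhibits 53BP1, which shifts double-strand break repair toward homology-directed repair.

The second cassette uses the EF-1α core promoter with its first intron to express a blue fluorescent protein, annotated as EBFP2, followed by a second bGH polyadenylation signal. This reporter allows transfected cells to be identified or sorted by blue fluorescence. The i53 sequence was amplified from an earlier deposited plasmid, and the associated publication concerns CRISPR/Cas9 gene editing of human induced pluripotent stem cells, which suggests co-delivery with editing reagents.
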