Addgene plasmid #111145: pCAG-i53-bpA-EF1BFP
Purpose: Expression of i53 and a BFP reporter in mammalian cells
Depositing lab: Ralf Kuehn. Publication: Efficient Gene Editing of Human Induced Pluripotent Stem Cells Using CRISPR/Cas9. Yumlu S, Bashir S, Stumm J, Kuhn R. Methods Mol Biol. 2019;1961:137-151. doi: 10.1007/978-1-4939-9170-9_10. PubMed 30912045.
Backbone
  Vector backbone: Bluescript
  Total vector size (bp): 7175
  Vector type: Mammalian Expression
Growth in bacteria
  Bacterial resistance: Ampicillin, 100 μg/mL
  Growth temperature: 37°C
  Growth strain: DH5alpha
  Copy number: High Copy
Gene/Insert 1
  Gene/Insert name: i53
  Species: Synthetic
  Insert size (bp): 225
  Mutation: human Ubiquitin, contains 8 point mutations
  GenBank ID: AAA72608.1
  Entrez Gene: mutL (a.k.a. HLAC_RS03120, Hlac_0629)
  Promoter: CAG promoter
  Cloning method: Restriction Enzyme; 5′ cloning site PacI (not destroyed); 3′ cloning site MluI (not destroyed)
  Sequencing primers: 5′ M13 reverse; 3′ M13 forward
Gene/Insert 2
  Gene/Insert name: BFP
  Species: Synthetic
  Insert size (bp): 720
  Entrez Gene: BFP
  Promoter: EF1
  Cloning method: Restriction Enzyme; 5′ cloning site AsiSI (not destroyed); 3′ cloning site EcoRI (not destroyed)
  Sequencing primers: 5′ M13 reverse; 3′ M13 forward
Resource information
  A portion of this plasmid was derived from a plasmid made by: Amplified from Addgene plasmid 74939 deposited by Daniel Durocher
Terms and licenses: Academic/Nonprofit Terms; Industry Terms: Not Available to Industry
Depositor comments: Amplified from Addgene plasmid 74939 deposited by Daniel Durocher.
How to cite: pCAG-i53-bpA-EF1BFP was a gift from Ralf Kuehn (Addgene plasmid # 111145 ; http://n2t.net/addgene:111145 ; RRID:Addgene_111145)
